>Addgene plasmid #22731 | pMCS.71/2272.Hygro | depositor full sequence | sequence record 10394 | Author sequence
CATAACTTCGTATAATGTATGCTATACGAACGGTAGCGGCCGCGAAGTTCCTATTCTCTAGAAAGTATAG
GAACTTCGGATCCCCCCGATGAATTCTACCGGGTAGGGGAGGCGCTTTTCCCAAGGCAGTCTGGAGCATG
CGCTTTAGCAGCCCCGCTGGGCACTTGGCGCTACACAAGTGGCCTCTGGCCTCGCACACATTCCACATCC
ACCGGTAGGCGCCAACCGGCTCCGTTCTTTGGTGGCCCCTTCGCGCCACCTTCTACTCCTCCCCTAGTCA
GGAAGTTCCCCCCCGCCCCGCAGCTCGCGTCGTGCAGGACGTGACAAATGGAAGTAGCACGTCTCACTAG
TCTCGTGCAGATGGACAGCACCGCTGAGCAATGGAAGCGGGTAGGCCTTTGGGGCAGCGGCCAATAGCAG
CTTTGCTCCTTCGCTTTCTGGGCTCAGAGGCTGGGAAGGGGTGGGTCCGGGGGCGGGCTCAGGGGCGGGC
TCAGGGGCGGGGCGGGCGCCCGAAGGTCCTCCGGAGGCCCGGCATTCTGCACGCTTCAAAAGCGCACGTC
TGCCGCGCTGTTCTCCTCTTCCTCATCTCCGGGCCTTTCGACCGATCCAGCCGCCACCATGAAAAAGCCT
GAACTCACCGCGACGTCTGTCGAGAAGTTTCTGATCGAAAAGTTCGACAGCGTCTCCGACCTGATGCAGC
TCTCGGAGGGCGAAGAATCTCGTGCTTTCAGCTTCGATGTAGGAGGGCGTGGATATGTCCTGCGGGTAAA
TAGCTGCGCCGATGGTTTCTACAAAGATCGTTATGTTTATCGGCACTTTGCATCGGCCGCGCTCCCGATT
CCGGAAGTGCTTGACATTGGGGAATTCAGCGAGAGCCTGACCTATTGCATCTCCCGCCGTGCACAGGGTG
TCACGTTGCAAGACCTGCCTGAAACCGAACTGCCCGCTGTTCTGCAGCCGGTCGCGGAGGCCATGGATGC
GATCGCTGCGGCCGATCTTAGCCAGACGAGCGGGTTCGGCCCATTCGGACCGCAAGGAATCGGTCAATAC
ACTACATGGCGTGATTTCATATGCGCGATTGCTGATCCCCATGTGTATCACTGGCAAACTGTGATGGACG
ACACCGTCAGTGCGTCCGTCGCGCAGGCTCTCGATGAGCTGATGCTTTGGGCCGAGGACTGCCCCGAAGT
CCGGCACCTCGTGCACGCGGATTTCGGCTCCAACAATGTCCTGACGGACAATGGCCGCATAACAGCGGTC
ATTGACTGGAGCGAGGCGATGTTCGGGGATTCCCAATACGAGGTCGCCAACATCTTCTTCTGGAGGCCGT
GGTTGGCTTGTATGGAGCAGCAGACGCGCTACTTCGAGCGGAGGCATCCGGAGCTTGCAGGATCGCCGCG
GCTCCGGGCGTATATGCTCCGCATTGGTCTTGACCAACTCTATCAGAGCTTGGTTGACGGCAATTTCGAT
GATGCAGCTTGGGCGCAGGGTCGATGCGACGCAATCGTCCGATCCGGATGCCGGGACTGTCGGGCGTACA
CAAATCGCCCGCAGAAGCGCGGCCGTCTGGACCGATGGCTGTGTAGAAGTACTCGCCGATAGTGGAAACC
GACGCCCCAGCACTCGTCCGAGGGCAAAGGAATAGTCGAGAAATTGATGATCTATTAAACAATAAAGATG
TCCACTAAAATGGAAGTTTTTCCTGTCATACTTTGTTAAGAAGGGTGAGAACAGAGTACCTACATTTTGA
ATGGAAGGATTGGAGCTACGGGGGTGGGGGTGGGGTGGGATTAGATAAATGCCTGCTCTTTACTGAAGGC
TCTTTACTATTGCTTTATGATAATGTTTCATAGTTGGATATCATAATTTAAACAAGCAAAACCAAATTAA
GGGCCAGCTCATTCCTCCCACTCATGATCTATAGATCTATAGATCTCTCGTGGGATCATTGTTTTTCTCT
TGATTCCCACTTTGTGGTTCTAAGTACTGTGGTTTCCAAATGTGTCAGTTTCATAGCCTGAAGAACGAGA
TCAGCAGCCTCTGTTCCACATACACTTCATTCTCAGTATTGTTTTGCCAAGTTCTAATTCCATCAGAAGC
TGGGCTGCAGGAATTCGATATCAAGCTTGAAGTTCCTATTCTCTAGAAAGTATAGGAACTTCGCGGCCGC
TCTAGAACTAGTGGATCCCCCGGGCTGCAGGAATTCGATATCAAGCTTATCGATACCGTCGACCTCGAGA
TAACTTCGTATAAAGTATCCTATACGAAGTTATGGTACCCAGCTTTTGTTCCCTTTAGTGAGGGTTAATT
TCGAGCTTGGCGTAATCATGGTCATAGCTGTTTCCTGTGTGAAATTGTTATCCGCTCACAATTCCACACA
ACATACGAGCCGGAAGCATAAAGTGTAAAGCCTGGGGTGCCTAATGAGTGAGCTAACTCACATTAATTGC
GTTGCGCTCACTGCCCGCTTTCCAGTCGGGAAACCTGTCGTGCCAGCTGCATTAATGAATCGGCCAACGC
GCGGGGAGAGGCGGTTTGCGTATTGGGCGCTCTTCCGCTTCCTCGCTCACTGACTCGCTGCGCTCGGTCG
TTCGGCTGCGGCGAGCGGTATCAGCTCACTCAAAGGCGGTAATACGGTTATCCACAGAATCAGGGGATAA
CGCAGGAAAGAACATGTGAGCAAAAGGCCAGCAAAAGGCCAGGAACCGTAAAAAGGCCGCGTTGCTGGCG
TTTTTCCATAGGCTCCGCCCCCCTGACGAGCATCACAAAAATCGACGCTCAAGTCAGAGGTGGCGAAACC
CGACAGGACTATAAAGATACCAGGCGTTTCCCCCTGGAAGCTCCCTCGTGCGCTCTCCTGTTCCGACCCT
GCCGCTTACCGGATACCTGTCCGCCTTTCTCCCTTCGGGAAGCGTGGCGCTTTCTCATAGCTCACGCTGT
AGGTATCTCAGTTCGGTGTAGGTCGTTCGCTCCAAGCTGGGCTGTGTGCACGAACCCCCCGTTCAGCCCG
ACCGCTGCGCCTTATCCGGTAACTATCGTCTTGAGTCCAACCCGGTAAGACACGACTTATCGCCACTGGC
AGCAGCCACTGGTAACAGGATTAGCAGAGCGAGGTATGTAGGCGGTGCTACAGAGTTCTTGAAGTGGTGG
CCTAACTACGGCTACACTAGAAGGACAGTATTTGGTATCTGCGCTCTGCTGAAGCCAGTTACCTTCGGAA
AAAGAGTTGGTAGCTCTTGATCCGGCAAACAAACCACCGCTGGTAGCGGTGGTTTTTTTGTTTGCAAGCA
GCAGATTACGCGCAGAAAAAAAGGATCTCAAGAAGATCCTTTGATCTTTTCTACGGGGTCTGACGCTCAG
TGGAACGAAAACTCACGTTAAGGGATTTTGGTCATGAGATTATCAAAAAGGATCTTCACCTAGATCCTTT
TAAATTAAAAATGAAGTTTTAAATCAATCTAAAGTATATATGAGTAAACTTGGTCTGACAGTTACCAATG
CTTAATCAGTGAGGCACCTATCTCAGCGATCTGTCTATTTCGTTCATCCATAGTTGCCTGACTCCCCGTC
GTGTAGATAACTACGATACGGGAGGGCTTACCATCTGGCCCCAGTGCTGCAATGATACCGCGAGACCCAC
GCTCACCGGCTCCAGATTTATCAGCAATAAACCAGCCAGCCGGAAGGGCCGAGCGCAGAAGTGGTCCTGC
AACTTTATCCGCCTCCATCCAGTCTATTAATTGTTGCCGGGAAGCTAGAGTAAGTAGTTCGCCAGTTAAT
AGTTTGCGCAACGTTGTTGCCATTGCTACAGGCATCGTGGTGTCACGCTCGTCGTTTGGTATGGCTTCAT
TCAGCTCCGGTTCCCAACGATCAAGGCGAGTTACATGATCCCCCATGTTGTGCAAAAAAGCGGTTAGCTC
CTTCGGTCCTCCGATCGTTGTCAGAAGTAAGTTGGCCGCAGTGTTATCACTCATGGTTATGGCAGCACTG
CATAATTCTCTTACTGTCATGCCATCCGTAAGATGCTTTTCTGTGACTGGTGAGTACTCAACCAAGTCAT
TCTGAGAATAGTGTATGCGGCGACCGAGTTGCTCTTGCCCGGCGTCAATACGGGATAATACCGCGCCACA
TAGCAGAACTTTAAAAGTGCTCATCATTGGAAAACGTTCTTCGGGGCGAAAACTCTCAAGGATCTTACCG
CTGTTGAGATCCAGTTCGATGTAACCCACTCGTGCACCCAACTGATCTTCAGCATCTTTTACTTTCACCA
GCGTTTCTGGGTGAGCAAAAACAGGAAGGCAAAATGCCGCAAAAAAGGGAATAAGGGCGACACGGAAATG
TTGAATACTCATACTCTTCCTTTTTCAATATTATTGAAGCATTTATCAGGGTTATTGTCTCATGAGCGGA
TACATATTTGAATGTATTTAGAAAAATAAACAAATAGGGGTTCCGCGCACATTTCCCCGAAAAGTGCCAC
CTAAATTGTAAGCGTTAATATTTTGTTAAAATTCGCGTTAAATTTTTGTTAAATCAGCTCATTTTTTAAC
CAATAGGCCGAAATCGGCAAAATCCCTTATAAATCAAAAGAATAGACCGAGATAGGGT
[37 nt withheld, positions 4609-4645]
AAAGAACGTGGACTCCAACGTCAAAGG
[49 nt withheld, positions 4673-4721]
T
[91 nt withheld, positions 4723-4813]
G
[124 nt withheld, positions 4815-4938]
CCCATTCGCCATTCAGGCTGCGCAACTGTTGGGAAGGGCGATCGGTGCGGGCCTCTTCGCTATTACGCCA
GCTGGCGAAAGGGGGATGTGCTGCAAGGCGATTAAGTTGGGTAACGCCAGGGTTTTCCCAGTCACGACGT
TGTAAAACGACGGCCAGTGAATTGTAATACGACTCACTATAGGGCGAATTGGAGCT
Features (pLannotate 1.2.2; 20 found; start..end, strand, type, name):
      2..35      -  protein_bind   lox71: Left element (LE) mutant of loxP (Araki et al., 2010). Cre-mediated recombination occurs in the 8-bp core sequence (GCATACAT). Cre recombinase
     44..77      +  protein_bind   FRT (minimal): supports FLP-mediated excision but not integration (Turan and Bode, 2011) FLP recombinase from the Saccharomyces cerevisiae 2μ plasmid
    101..600     +  promoter       PGK promoter: mouse phosphoglycerate kinase 1 promoter
    619..1645    +  CDS            HygR (fragment): aminoglycoside phosphotransferase from E. coli; aph(4)-Ia; confers resistance to hygromycin
   1649..2098    +  polyA_signal   PGK poly(A) signal: mouse phosphoglycerate kinase 1 polyadenylation signal
   2102..2128    +  misc_feature   MCS (fragment): pBluescript multiple cloning site
   2129..2162    +  protein_bind   FRT (minimal): supports FLP-mediated excision but not integration (Turan and Bode, 2011) FLP recombinase from the Saccharomyces cerevisiae 2μ plasmid
   2163..2239    +  misc_feature   MCS (fragment): pBluescript multiple cloning site
   2240..2273    -  protein_bind   lox2272: Cre-mediated recombination occurs in the 8-bp core sequence (GGATACTT). lox2272 sites are compatible with each other, but incompatible with loxP or loxN sites (Lee and Saito, 1988). Cre recombinase
   2292..2310    -  promoter       T3 promoter: promoter for bacteriophage T3 RNA polymerase
   2355..2371    -  protein_bind   lac operator: The lac repressor binds to the lac operator to inhibit transcription in E. coli. This inhibition can be relieved by adding lactose or isopropyl-β-D-thiogalactopyranoside (IPTG). lac repressor encoded by lacI
   2379..2409    -  promoter       lac promoter: promoter for the E. coli lac operon
   2424..2445    -  protein_bind   CAP binding site: CAP binding activates transcription in the presence of cAMP. E. coli catabolite activator protein
   2458..2550    -  CDS            lacI (fragment): lac repressor; lacI; The lac repressor binds to the lac operator to inhibit transcription in E. coli. This inhibition can be relieved by adding lactose or isopropyl-β-D-thiogalactopyranoside (IPTG).
   2733..3321    -  rep_origin     ori: high-copy-number ColE1/pMB1/pBR322/pUC origin of replication
   3492..4352    -  CDS            AmpR: β-lactamase; bla; confers resistance to ampicillin, carbenicillin, and related antibiotics
   4353..4457    -  promoter       AmpR promoter: bla
   4510..4938    -  rep_origin     f1 ori (sequence partly withheld): f1 bacteriophage origin of replication; arrow indicates direction of (+) strand synthesis
   4943..5100    -  CDS            lacZα (fragment): LacZα fragment of β-galactosidase; lacZ fragment
   5103..5121    +  promoter       T7 promoter: promoter for bacteriophage T7 RNA polymerase
