[The description below was written by a language model from this plasmid's Addgene catalogue record and pLannotate feature annotations shown in this document.]
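Description:
pMCS.71/2272.Hygro is a basal exchange vector for recombinase-mediated cassette exchange (RMCE), built on the high-copy pBluescript KS+ backbone. It is propagated in standard E. coli cloning strains using the ColE1/pUC-type origin and selected with ampicillin through the β-lactamase gene. The backbone also retains an f1 phage origin, remnants of the lac promoter/operator and lacZα region, and T7 and T3 promoters that flank the insert and serve as sequencing priming sites.

The roughly 2.1 kb insert, cloned between the SacI and KpnI sites, is bounded by two heterotypic Cre target sites: lox71, a left-element mutant of loxP, and lox2272, whose spacer is incompatible with loxP-type sites. Because these two sites cannot recombine with each other, Cre does not simply excise the intervening DNA. Instead, it can swap that DNA into a genomic locus carrying matching sites, in a defined orientation. Between the lox sites is a hygromycin resistance cassette, made up of the mouse PGK promoter, the hygromycin phosphotransferase coding sequence and the PGK polyadenylation signal, which allows selection of mammalian cells that have undergone exchange. This cassette is flanked by minimal FRT sites, so FLP recombinase can remove the marker afterwards. Fragments of the pBluescript multiple cloning site lie between the downstream FRT and lox2272, providing a position where a sequence of interest can be inserted so that it stays in the genome after the marker is excised.

The associated publication used RMCE to generate an allelic series of fluorescent protein expression constructs at the mouse ROSA26 locus. The depositor notes that the plasmid names and lox site designations have been corrected since that publication.
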