Addgene plasmid #22731: pMCS.71/2272.Hygro
Depositing lab: Mark Magnuson. Depositing organization: Vanderbilt University. Publication: Quantification of factors influencing fluorescent protein expression using RMCE to generate an allelic series in the ROSA26 locus in mice. Chen SX, Osipovich AB, Ustione A, Potter LA, Hipkens S, Gangula R, Yuan W, Piston DW, Magnuson MA. Dis Model Mech. 2011 Jul;4(4):537-47. doi: 10.1242/dmm.006569. Epub 2011 Feb 14. PubMed 21324933.
Backbone
  Vector backbone: pBluescript KS+
  Backbone manufacturer: Stratagene
  Backbone size w/o insert (bp): 3060
  Vector type: Cre/Lox
  Selectable markers: Hygromycin
Growth in bacteria
  Bacterial resistance: Ampicillin, 100 μg/mL
  Growth temperature: 37°C
  Growth strain: DH5alpha
  Growth instructions: DH5alfa, XL1-blue, or other competent bacterial cell line
  Copy number: High Copy
Gene/Insert
  Gene/Insert name: Lox71-FRT-PGK-hygro-FRT-Lox2272
  Insert size (bp): 2074
  Mutation: This is a basal exchange vector for RMCE. The vector contains flrted pgk-hygro insert between heterotypic LoxP sites: Lox71 and Lox2272.
  Cloning method: Restriction Enzyme; 5′ cloning site Sac1 (not destroyed); 3′ cloning site Kpn1 (not destroyed)
  Sequencing primers: 5′ T7; 3′ T3
Terms and licenses: Academic/Nonprofit Terms; Industry Terms: Not Available to Industry
Depositor comments: Please note that the plasmid names and lox sites have been corrected since publication.
How to cite: pMCS.71/2272.Hygro was a gift from Mark Magnuson (Addgene plasmid # 22731 ; http://n2t.net/addgene:22731 ; RRID:Addgene_22731)
