>Addgene plasmid #22731 | pMCS.71/2272.Hygro | addgene partial sequence | sequence record 28516 | 22731 with M13-forward20
GGGCGAATTGGAGCTATAACTTCGTATAATGTATGCTATACGAACGGTAGCGGCCGCGAAGTTCCTATTC
TCTAGAAAGTATAGGAACTTCGGATCCCCCCGATGAATTCTACCGGGTAGGGGAGGCGCTTTTCCCAAGG
CAGTCTGGAGCATGCGCTTTAGCAGCCCCGCTGGGCACTTGGCGCTACACAAGTGGCCTCTGGCCTCGCA
CACATTCCACATCCACCGGTAGGCGCCAACCGGCTCCGTTCTTTGGTGGCCCCTTCGCGCCACCTTCTAC
TCCTCCCCTAGTCAGGAAGTTCCCCCCCGCCCCGCAGCTCGCGTCGTGCAGGACGTGACAAATGGAAGTA
GCACGTCTCACTAGTCTCGTGCAGATGGACAGCACCGCTGAGCAATGGAAGCGGGTAGGCCTTTGGGGCA
GCGGCCAATAGCAGCTTTGCTCCTTCGCTTTCTGGGCTCAGAGGCTGGGAAGGGGTGGGTCCGGGGGCGG
GCTCAGGGGCGGGCTCAGGGGCGGGGCGGGCGCCCGAAGGTCCTCCGGAGGCCCGGCATTCTGCACGCTT
CAAAAGCGCACGTCTGCCGCGCTGTTCTCCTCTTCCTCATCTCCGGGCCTTTCGACCGATCCAGCCGCCA
CCATGAAAAANCCTGAACTCACCGCGACGTCTGTCGAGAAGTTTCTGATCGAAAAGTTCGACAGCGTCTC
CGACCTGATGCAGCTCTCGGAAGGCGAAGAATCTCGTGCTTTCAGCTNCATGTANGAGGCGTGANATGTC
TGCGGTAATAGCTG
